>Addgene plasmid #198931 | pGL0_18 [AMA1 long ORI] | addgene full sequence | sequence record 406394 | Addgene NGS Result
AGCTCTTGATCCGGCAAACAAACCACCGCTGGTAGCGGTGGTTTTTTTGTTTGCAAGCAGCAGATTACGC
GCAGAAAAAAAGGATCTCAAGAAGATCCTTTGATCTTTTCTACGGGGTCTGACGCTCTATTCAACAAAGC
CGCCGTCCCGTCAAGTCAGCGTAAATGGGTAGGGGGCTTCAAATCGTCCCCCCATACGATATAAGTTGTT
ACTAGTGCTTGGATTCTCACCAATAAAAAACGCCCGGCGGCAACCGAGCGTTCTGAACAAATCCAGATGG
AGTTCTGAGGTCATTACTGGATCTATCAACAGGAGTCCAAGCGAGCTCGATATCAAATTACGCCCCGCCC
TGCCACTCATCGCAGTACTGTTGTAATTCATTAAGCATTCTGCCGACATGGAAGCCATCACAAACGGCAT
GATGAACCTGAATCGCCAGCGGCATCAGCACCTTGTCGCCTTGCGTATAATATTTGCCCATGGTGAAAAC
GGGGGCGAAGAAGTTGTCCATATTGGCCACGTTTAAATCAAAACTGGTGAAACTCACCCAGGGATTGGCT
GAGACGAAAAACATATTCTCAATAAACCCTTTAGGGAAATAGGCCAGGTTTTCACCGTAACACGCCACAT
CTTGCGAATATATGTGTAGAAACTGCCGGAAATCGTCGTGGTATTCACTCCAGAGCGATGAAAACGTTTC
AGTTTGCTCATGGAAAACGGTGTAACAAGGGTGAACACTATCCCATATCACCAGCTCACCGTCTTTCATT
GCCATACGAAATTCCGGATGAGCATTCATCAGGCGGGCAAGAATGTGAATAAAGGCCGGATAAAACTTGT
GCTTATTTTTCTTTACGGTCTTTAAAAAGGCCGTAATATCCAGCTGAACGGTCTGGTTATAGGTACATTG
AGCAACTGACTGAAATGCCTCAAAATGTTCTTTACGATGCCATTGGGATATATCAACGGTGGTATATCCA
GTGATTTTTTTCTCCATTTTAGCTTCCTTAGCTCCTGAAAATCTCGATAACTCAAAAAATACGCCCGGTA
GTGATCTTATTTCATTATGGTGAAAGTTGGAACCTCTTACGTGCCGATCAACGTCTCATTGATACCTGAA
ACAAAACCCATCGTACGGCCAAGGAAGTCTCCAATAACTGTGATCCACCACAAGCGCCAGGGTTTTCCCA
GTCACGACGTTGTAAAACGACGGCCAGTCATGCATAATCCGCACGCATCTGGAATAAGGAAGTGCCATTC
CGCCTGACCTTAGCGTGCGAACAGCACGCTATTGTTGTATCATTACTCGCATCCATTCTCAGGCTGTCTC
GTCTCGTCTCCGAGGTCTCCGGAGAGCTTGATAGCTTATTTTTTGTATACTGTTTTGTGATAGCACGAAG
TTTTTCCACGGTATCTTGTTAAAAATATATATTTGTGGCGGGCTTACCTACATCAAATTAATAAGAGACT
AATTATAAACTAAACACACAAGCAAGCTACTTTAGGGTAAAAGTTTATAAATGCTTTTGACGTATAAACG
TTGCTTGTATTTATTATTACAATTAAAGGTGGATAGAAAACCTAGAGACTAGTTAGAAACTAATCTCAGG
TTTGCGTTAAACTAAATCAGAGCCCGAGAGGTTAACAGAACCTAGAAGGGGACTAGATATCCGGGTAGGG
AAACAAAAAAAAAAAACAAGACAGCCACATATTAGGGAGACTAGTTAGAAGCTAGTTCCAGGACTAGGAA
AATAAAAGACAATGATACCACAGTCTAGTTGACAACTAGATAGATTCTAGATTGAGGCCAAAGTCTCTGA
GATCCAGGTTAGTTGCAACTAATACTAGTTAGTATCTAGTCTCCTATAACTCTGAAGCTAGAATAACTTA
CTACTATTATCCTCACCACTGTTCAGCTGCGCAAACGGAGTGATTGCAAGGTGTTCAGAGACTAGTTATT
GACTAGTCAGTGACTAGCAATAACTAACAAGGTATTAACCTACCATGTCTGCCATCACCCTGCACTTCCT
CGGGCTCAGCAGCCTTTTCCTCCTCATTTTCATGCTCATTTTCCTTGTTTAAGACTGTGACTAGTCAAAG
ACTAGTCCAGAACCACAAAGGAGAAATGTCTTACCACTTTCTTCATTGCTTGTCTCTTTTGCATTATCCA
TGTCTGCAACTAGTTAGAGTCTAGTTAGTGACTAGTCCGACGAGGACTTGCTTGTCTCCGGATTGTTGGA
GGAACTCTCCAGGGCCTCAAGATCCACAACAGAGCCTTCTAGAAGACTGGTCAATAACTAGTTGGTCTTT
GTCTGAGTCTGACTTACGAGGTTGCATACTCGCTCCCTTTGCCTCGTCAATCGATGAGAAAAAGCGCCAA
AACTCGCAATATGGCTTTGAACCACACGGTGCTGAGACTAGTTAGAATCTAGTCCCAAACTAGCTTGGAT
AGCTTACCTTTGCCCTTTGCGTTGCGACAGGTCTTGCAGGGTATGGTTCCTTTCTCACCAGCTGATTTAG
CTGCCTTGCTACCCTCACGGCGGATCTGCATAAAGAGTGGCTAGAGGTTATAAATTAGCACTGATCCTAG
GTACGGGGCTGAATGTAACTTGCCTTTCCTTTCTCATCGCGCGGCAAGACAGGCTTGCTCAAATTCCTAC
CAGTCACAGGGGTATGCACGGCGTACGGACCACTTGAACTAGTCACAGATTAGTTAGCAACTAGTCTGCA
TTGAATGGCTGTACTTACGGGCCCTCGCCATTGTCCTGATCATTTCCAGCTTCACCCTCGTTGCTGCAAA
GTAGTTAGTGACTAGTCAAGGACTAGTTGAAATGGGAGAAGAAACTCACGAATTCTCGACACCCTTAGTA
TTGTGGTCCTTGGACTTGGTGCTGCTATATATTAGCTAATACACTAGTTAGACTCACAGAAACTTACGCA
GCTCGCTTGCGCTTCTTGGTAGGAGTCGGGGTTGGGAGAACAGTGCCTTCAAACAAGCCTTCATACCATG
CTACTTGACTAGTCAGGGACTAGTCACCAAGTAATCTAGATAGGACTTGCCTTTGGCCTCCATCAGTTCC
TTCATAGTGGGAGGTCCATTGTGCAATGTAAACTCCATGCCGTGGGAGTTCTTGTCCTTCAAGTGCTTGA
CCAATATGTTTCTGTTGGCAGAGGGAACCTGTCAACTAGTTAATAACTAGTCAGAAACTAGTATAGCAGT
AGACTCACTGTACGCTTGAGGCATCCCTTCACTCGGCAGTAGACTTCATATGGATGGATATCAGGCACGC
CATTGTCGTCCTGTGGACTAGTCAGTAACTAGGCTTAAAGCTAGTCGGGTCGGCTTACTATCTTGAAATC
CGGCAGCGTAAGCTCCCCGTCCTTAACTGCCTCGAGATAGTGACAGTACTCTGGGGACTTTCGGAGATCG
TTATCGCGAATGCTCGGCATACTAATCGTTGACTAGTCTTGGACTAGTCCCGAGCAAAAAGGATTGGAGG
AGGAGGAGGAAGGTGAGAGTGAGACAAAGAGCGAAATAAGAGCTTCAAAGGCTATCTCTAAGCAGTATGA
AGGTTAAGTATCTAGTTCTTGACTAGATTTAAAAGAGATTTCGACTAGTTATGTACCTGGAGTTTGGATA
TAGGAATGTGTTGTGGTAACGAAATGTAAGGGGGAGGAAAGAAAAAGTCGGTCAAGAGGTAACTCTAAGT
CGGCCATTCCTTTTTGGGAGGCGCTAACCATAAACGGCATGGTCGACTTAGAGTTAGCTCAGGGAATTTA
GGGAGTTATCTGCGACCACCGAGGAACGGCGGAATGCCAAAGAATCCCGATGGAGCTCTAGCTGGCGGTT
GACAACCCCACCTTTTGGCGTTTCTGCGGCGTTGCAGGCGGGACTGGATACTTCGTAGAACCAGAAAGGC
AAGGCAGAACGCGCTCAGCAAGAGTGTTGGAAGTGATAGCATGATGTGCCTTGTTAACTAGGTCAAAATC
TGCAGTATGCTTGATGTTATCCAAAGTGTGAGAGAGGAAGGTCCAAACATACACGATTGGGAGAGGGCCT
AGGTATAAGAGTTTTTGAGTAGAACGCATGTGAGCCCAGCCATCTCGAGGAGATTAAACACGGGCCGGCA
TTTGATGGCTATGTTAGTACCCCAATGGAAAGCCTGAGAGTCCAGTGGTCGCAGATAACTCCCTAAATTC
CCTGAGCTAACTCTAAGTCGACCATGCCGTTTATGGTTAGCGCCTCCCAAAAAGGAATGGCCGACTTAGA
GTTACCTCTTGACCGACTTTTTCTTTCCTCCCCCTTACATTTCGTTACCACAACACATTCCTATATCCAA
ACTCCAGGTACATAACTAGTCGAAATCTCTTTTAAATCTAGTCAAGAACTAGATACTTAACCTTCATACT
GCTTAGAGATAGCCTTTGAAGCTCTTATTTCGCTCTTTGTCTCACTCTCACCTTCCTCCTCCTCCTCCAA
TCCTTTTTGCTCGGGACTAGTCCAAGACTAGTCAACGATTAGTATGCCGAGCATTCGCGATAACGATCTC
CGAAAGTCCCCAGAGTACTGTCACTATCTCGAGGCAGTTAAGGACGGGGAGCTTACGCTGCCGGATTTCA
AGATAGTAAGCCGACCCGACTAGCTTTAAGCCTAGTTACTGACTAGTCCACAGGACGACAATGGCGTGCC
TGATATCCATCCATATGAAGTCTACTGCCGAGTGAAGGGATGCCTCAAGCGTACAGTGAGTCTACTGCTA
TACTAGTTTCTGACTAGTTATTAACTAGTTGACAGGTTCCCTCTGCCAACAGAAACATATTGGTCAAGCA
CTTGAAGGACAAGAACTCCCACGGCATGGAGTTTACATTGCACAATGGACCTCCCACTATGAAGGAACTG
ATGGAGGCCAAAGGCAAGTCCTATCTAGATTACTTGGTGACTAGTCCCTGACTAGTCAAGTAGCATGGTA
TGAAGGCTTGTTTGAAGGCACTGTTCTCCCAACCCCGACTCCTACCAAGAAGCGCAAGCGAGCTGCGTAA
GTTTCTGTGAGTCTAACTAGTGTATTAGCTAATATATAGCAGCACCAAGTCCAAGGACCACAATACTAAG
GGTGTCGAGAATTCGTGAGTTTCTTCTCCCATTTCAACTAGTCCTTGACTAGTCACTAACTACTTTGCAG
CAACGAGGGTGAAGCTGGAAATGATCAGGACAATGGCGAGGGCCCGTAAGTACAGCCATTCAATGCAGAC
TAGTTGCTAACTAATCTGTGACTAGTTCAAGTGGTCCGTACGCCGTGCATACCCCTGTGACTGGTAGGAA
TTTGAGCAAGCCTGTCTTGCCGCGCGATGAGAAAGGAAAGGCAAGTTACATTCAGCCCCGTACCTAGGAT
CAGTGCTAATTTATAACCTCTAGCCACTCTTTATGCAGATCCGCCGTGAGGGTAGCAAGGCAGCTAAATC
AGCTGGTGAGAAAGGAACCATACCCTGCAAGACCTGTCGCAACGCAAAGGGCAAAGGTAAGCTATCCAAG
CTAGTTTGGGACTAGATTCTAACTAGTCTCAGCACCGTGTGGTTCAAAGCCATATTGCGAGTTTTGGCGC
TTTTTCTCATCGATTGACGAGGCAAAGGGAGCGAGTATGCAACCTCGTAAGTCAGACTCAGACAAAGACC
AACTAGTTATTGACCAGTCTTCTAGAAGGCTCTGTTGTGGATCTTGAGGCCCTGGAGAGTTCCTCCAACA
ATCCGGAGACAAGCAAGTCCTCGTCGGACTAGTCACTAACTAGACTCTAACTAGTTGCAGACATGGATAA
TGCAAAAGAGACAAGCAATGAAGAAAGTGGTAAGACATTTCTCCTTTGTGGTTCTGGACTAGTCTTTGAC
TAGTCACAGTCTTAAACAAGGAAAATGAGCATGAAAATGAGGAGGAAAAGGCTGCTGAGCCCGAGGAAGT
GCAGGGTGATGGCAGACATGGTAGGTTAATACCTTGTTAGTTATTGCTAGTCACTGACTAGTCAATAACT
AGTCTCTGAACACCTTGCAATCACTCCGTTTGCGCAGCTGAACAGTGGTGAGGATAATAGTAGTAAGTTA
TTCTAGCTTCAGAGTTATAGGAGACTAGATACTAACTAGTATTAGTTGCAACTAACCTGGATCTCAGAGA
CTTTGGCCTCAATCTAGAATCTATCTAGTTGTCAACTAGACTGTGGTATCATTGTCTTTTATTTTCCTAG
TCCTGGAACTAGCTTCTAACTAGTCTCCCTAATATGTGGCTGTCTTGTTTTTTTTTTTTGTTTCCCTACC
CGGATATCTAGTCCCCTTCTAGGTTCTGTTAACCTCTCGGGCTCTGATTTAGTTTAACGCAAACCTGAGA
TTAGTTTCTAACTAGTCTCTAGGTTTTCTATCCACCTTTAATTGTAATAATAAATACAAGCAACGTTTAT
ACGTCAAAAGCATTTATAAACTTTTACCCTAAAGTAGCTTGCTTGTGTGTTTAGTTTATAATTAGTCTCT
TATTAATTTGATGTAGGTAAGCCCGCCACAAATATATATTTTTAACAAGATACCGTGGAAAAACTTCGTG
CTATCACAAAACAGTATACAAAAAATAAGCTATCGAATTCCTGCAGCCCCAGATCATCCTGTCTTCAGTC
TTAACGCTCGAGACCACCCCAGGATACATAGATTACCACAACTCCGAGCCCTTCCACCTAGCGTGCTAAC
CACGCACGCTATTGTTGTATAGGCTAGGTGGAGGCTCAGTGATGATAAGTCTGCGATGGTGGATGCATGT
GTCATGGTCATAGCTGTTTCCTGTGTGAAATTGTTATCCGCTCAGAGGGCACAATCCTATTCCGCGCTAT
CCGACAATCTCCAAGACATTAGGTGGAGTTCAGTTCGGCGTATGGCATATGTCGCTGGAAAGAACATGTG
AGCAAAAGGCCAGCAAAAGGCCAGGAACCGTAAAAAGGCCGCGTTGCTGGCGTTTTTCCATAGGCTCCGC
CCCCCTGACGAGCATCACAAAAATCGACGCTCAAGTCAGAGGTGGCGAAACCCGACAGGACTATAAAGAT
ACCAGGCGTTTCCCCCTGGAAGCTCCCTCGTGCGCTCTCCTGTTCCGACCCTGCCGCTTACCGGATACCT
GTCCGCCTTTCTCCCTTCGGGAAGCGTGGCGCTTTCTCATAGCTCACGCTGTAGGTATCTCAGTTCGGTG
TAGGTCGTTCGCTCCAAGCTGGGCTGTGTGCACGAACCCCCCGTTCAGCCCGACCGCTGCGCCTTATCCG
GTAACTATCGTCTTGAGTCCAACCCGGTAAGACACGACTTATCGCCACTGGCAGCAGCCACTGGTAACAG
GATTAGCAGAGCGAGGTATGTAGGCGGTGCTACAGAGTTCTTGAAGTGGTGGCCTAACTACGGCTACACT
AGAAGAACAGTATTTGGTATCTGCGCTCTGCTGAAGCCAGTTACCTTCGGAAAAAGAGTTGGT
Features (pLannotate 1.2.2; 7 found; start..end, strand, type, name):
    223..317     -  terminator     lambda t0 terminator: transcription terminator from phage lambda
    341..997     -  CDS            cat: CAT_ECOLX - Experimental evidence at protein level: Swiss-Prot protein existence level 1. This enzyme is an effector of chloramphenicol resistance in bacteria. From Escherichia coli. This protein is used as a marker in many commonly used cloning vectors, such as pACYC184.
    998..1100    -  promoter       cat promoter: promoter of the E. coli cat gene encoding chloramphenicol acetyltransferase
   1175..1218    -  CDS            lacZα (fragment): LacZα fragment of β-galactosidase; lacZ fragment
   1363..6611    -  rep_origin     AMA1: replication origin from Aspergillus nidulans (Aleksenko and Clutterbuck, 1996)
   6611..6629    -  misc_feature   MCS (fragment): pBluescript multiple cloning site
   6985..90      -  rep_origin     ori (across the origin): high-copy-number ColE1/pMB1/pBR322/pUC origin of replication
