[The description below was written by a language model from this plasmid's Addgene catalogue record and pLannotate feature annotations shown in this document.]
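Description:
pGL0_18 [AMA1 long ORI] is a Level 0 part plasmid for modular synthetic-biology assembly, built on the pGLDV_17 backbone and maintained in E. coli. In hierarchical cloning schemes, a Level 0 plasmid stores a single basic genetic element that is later combined with other parts into higher-level constructs. The record lists the cloning method as unknown, so the specific assembly chemistry and flanking sites are not stated. Propagation in E. coli relies on a high-copy ColE1/pMB1-type origin. Selection is by chloramphenicol resistance, provided by the cat gene under its native promoter and followed by a phage lambda t0 terminator.

The stored part is the long form of AMA1, an autonomously replicating sequence from Aspergillus nidulans, annotated as a roughly 5.2 kb feature that makes up most of the 7.5 kb plasmid. AMA1 allows plasmids to be maintained extrachromosomally in filamentous fungi rather than requiring genomic integration, which generally raises transformation efficiency and permits plasmid-based expression or recovery. Small remnants of a lacZα fragment and a pBluescript-type multiple cloning site flank the insert. These are probably leftovers from the source plasmid or from a screening cassette and have no apparent function here. The record notes that part of the plasmid was derived from an earlier fungal toolkit plasmid.

No fungal selection marker, promoter or expression cassette is annotated, so the plasmid is a donor of the AMA1 origin module, not a working fungal vector. It was deposited with a collection built for high-throughput identification of functional replication origins in non-model microbes. In that context, it would supply a replication-origin part for assembling shuttle vectors.
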