Addgene plasmid #198931: pGL0_18 [AMA1 long ORI]
Purpose: Level 0 part
Depositing lab: Charlie Gilbert & Nili Ostrov & Cultivarium Tools. Depositing organization: Cultivarium, Convergent Research. Publication: A scalable framework for high-throughput identification of functional origins of replication in non-model bacteria. Gilbert C, Brumwell SL, Crits-Christoph A, Kang SC, Martin-Moldes Z, Alsharif W, Esmurria A, Nguyen M-A, Lee HH, Ostrov N. bioRxiv 2023.05.19.541510 10.1101/2023.05.19.541510.
Backbone
  Vector backbone: pGLDV_17
  Vector type: Synthetic Biology
Growth in bacteria
  Bacterial resistance: Chloramphenicol, 25 μg/mL
  Growth temperature: 37°C
  Growth strain: E. coli Zymo 10B
  Copy number: High Copy
Gene/Insert
  Gene/Insert name: AMA1 long ORI
  Species: Aspergillus nidulans
  Cloning method: Unknown
Resource information
  A portion of this plasmid was derived from a plasmid made by: Arnold Driessen (Mozsik et al. 2021 https://doi.org/10.1021/acssynbio.1c00260)
Terms and licenses: Academic/Nonprofit Terms; Industry Terms: Not Available to Industry
How to cite: pGL0_18 [AMA1 long ORI] was a gift from Charlie Gilbert & Nili Ostrov & Cultivarium Tools (Addgene plasmid # 198931 ; http://n2t.net/addgene:198931 ; RRID:Addgene_198931)
